>Addgene plasmid #148880 | pT7-MS2-HA-HsHelz_1-1474_AH | depositor full sequence | sequence record 291328 | Full Sequence
TAGTTATTAATAGTAATCAATTACGGGGTCATTAGTTCATAGCCCATATATGGAGTTCCGCGTTACATAA
CTTACGGTAAATGGCCCGCCTGGCTGACCGCCCAACGACCCCCGCCCATTGACGTCAATAATGACGTATG
TTCCCATAGTAACGCCAATAGGGACTTTCCATTGACGTCAATGGGTGGAGTATTTACGGTAAACTGCCCA
CTTGGCAGTACATCAAGTGTATCATATGCCAAGTACGCCCCCTATTGACGTCAATGACGGTAAATGGCCC
GCCTGGCATTATGCCCAGTACATGACCTTATGGGACTTTCCTACTTGGCAGTACATCTACGTATTAGTCA
TCGCTATTACCATGGTGATGCGGTTTTGGCAGTACATCAATGGGCGTGGATAGCGGTTTGACTCACGGGG
ATTTCCAAGTCTCCACCCCATTGACGTCAATGGGAGTTTGTTTTGGCACCAAAATCAACGGGACTTTCCA
AAATGTCGTAACAACTCCGCCCCATTGACGCAAATGGGCGGTAGGCGTGTACGGTGGGAGGTCTATATAA
GCAGAGCTCTCTGGCTAACTAGAGAACCCACTGCTTACTGGCTTATCGAAATTAATACGACTCACTATAG
GGAGACCCAAGCTCTAGCGCTACCGGTCGCCACCATGGCTTCTAACTTTACTCAGTTCGTTCTCGTCGAC
AATGGCGGAACTGGCGACGTGACTGTCGCCCCAAGCAACTTCGCTAACGGGGTCGCTGAATGGATCAGCT
CTAACTCGCGATCACAGGCTTACAAAGTAACCTGTAGCGTTCGTCAGAGCTCTGCGCAGAATCGCAAATA
CACCATCAAAGTCGAGGTGCCTAAAGTGGCAACCCAGACTGTTGGTGGTGAAGAGCTTCCTGTAGCCGGA
TGGAGATCTTACTTAAATATGGAACTAACCATTCCAATTTTCGCCACGAATTCCGACTGCGAGCTTATTG
TTAAGGCAATGCAAGGTCTCCTAAAAGATGGAAACCCGATTCCCTCGGCCATCGCGGCCAACTCCGGCAT
CTACGGAGGTGGAGGTGGATCTGGTGGATCTCCTCCACATATGGCTTACCCATACGATGTTCCAGATTAC
GCTCCTCCATCTCGAGCTCAAGCTTCGAATTCTGCAGTCGACGGTACCGCGGATATGGAAGACAGAAGAG
CTGAAAAGTCATGTGAACAAGCATGTGAATCACTTAAGAGGCAGGACTATGAAATGGCCCTCAAGCACTG
CACAGAGGCCCTTCTTTCTCTTGGCCAGTACTCCATGGCAGACTTCACAGGGCCTTGTCCATTGGAAATA
GAACGCATCAAAATCGAGAGTCTTCTCTACAGAATTGCCTCATTTTTGCAACTGAAAAATTATGTGCAAG
CTGATGAAGATTGTAGACATGTGCTGGGAGAAGGACTGGCCAAGGGAGAAGATGCCTTTCGGGCAGTGCT
TTGCTGCATGCAGCTGAAAGGGAAGCTCCAACCTGTATCCACCATTCTTGCCAAGTCACTCACAGGAGAG
TCCCTGAATGGGATGGTAACAAAGGATTTGACAAGACTAAAAACACTTCTCTCAGAAACAGAGACAGCAA
CTAGTAACGCCCTCTCTGGATATCACGTGGAAGACTTAGATGAGGGGTCTTGTAATGGTTGGCATTTCCG
CCCACCACCTAGGGGAATCACAAGCAGCGAGGAATATACTTTGTGTAAAAGATTTTTAGAACAAGGAATC
TGTAGGTATGGTGCCCAGTGTACTTCAGCACATTCCCAGGAAGAACTAGCAGAATGGCAGAAAAGATATG
CTTCACGGCTGATAAAATTGAAACAGCAAAATGAGAATAAACAGCTCTCAGGCAGTTACATGGAAACCTT
GATAGAAAAGTGGATGAATTCATTGTCTCCTGAGAAAGTGCTTAGTGAATGTATAGAAGGAGTAAAGGTA
GAGCACAATCCTGACCTGTCAGTTACTGTCAGCACCAAAAAATCCCACCAGACATGGACCTTTGCTCTCA
CTTGTAAGCCTGCAAGAATGCTGTATCGTGTAGCATTGCTTTATGATGCTCATCGTCCTCATTTTAGTAT
CATTGCAATATCTGCCGGAGATAGTACTACCCAGGTATCACAAGAAGTCCCAGAAAACTGTCAAGAATGG
ATAGGAGGAAAGATGGCCCAAAATGGATTAGATCATTACGTGTATAAAGTCGGGATAGCATTTAACACAG
AAATATTTGGAACTTTTCGCCAAACCATAGTTTTCGACTTTGGATTGGAACCAGTACTCATGCAAAGAGT
AATGATTGATGCAGCTTCTACAGAAGATCTCGAATACCTGATGCATGCAAAACAGCAGCTAGTAACCACA
GCTAAACGTTGGGATTCTTCCTCTAAGACTATTATAGATTTTGAACCTAATGAAACTACTGATTTGGAGA
AGAGCCTTCTTATCAGATACCAAATTCCCCTCTCTGCTGACCAGCTATTTACTCAGTCCGTTTTAGACAA
ATCATTGACCAAGAGCAACTATCAGTCACGGTTACATGACCTTCTTTATATTGAGGAGATAGCCCAGTAT
AAAGAAATCAGCAAGTTCAACCTTAAAGTGCAATTGCAGATTCTGGCAAGCTTCATGCTCACTGGTGTTT
CTGGAGGTGCAAAGTATGCTCAGAATGGACAACTTTTTGGTCGCTTTAAGCTTACTGAAACACTTTCTGA
AGATACTTTGGCTGGACGACTGGTGATGACCAAAGTCAATGCTGTTTATTTATTACCAGTCCCTAAACAG
AAGTTAGTACAGACCCAGGGAACCAAAGAGAAGGTTTATGAAGCTACTATTGAAGAAAAAACAAAGGAAT
ATATATTTTTAAGGCTATCTAGGGAATGCTGTGAAGAACTTAATCTTCGGCCTGACTGTGACACACAGGT
TGAACTTCAGTTTCAATTAAATCGATTACCCCTCTGTGAAATGCACTATGCACTAGACAGGATCAAGGAC
AATGGGGTTTTGTTTCCAGACATCAGTATGACTCCCACCATACCATGGAGTCCTAACAGACAATGGGATG
AACAGTTGGATCCTCGACTAAATGCAAAACAGAAAGAGGCTGTTCTGGCCATTACCACTCCACTTGCAAT
CCAGCTGCCGCCTGTGCTTATCATCGGACCCTATGGGACAGGCAAAACGTTCACTCTAGCTCAGGCTGTC
AAACATATTCTGCAGCAACAGGAGACTAGGATTCTCATTTGCACCCATTCTAATAGTGCTGCTGATCTCT
ACATAAAGGATTATTTACATCCATATGTAGAAGCAGGCAATCCCCAGGCAAGACCTCTCAGGGTATATTT
CAGAAATCGCTGGGTAAAGACTGTCCACCCAGTTGTGCATCAGTACTGTTTGATCTCAAGCGCACATTCC
ACCTTTCAGATGCCCCAGAAAGAAGATATTCTTAAACATCGAGTGGTGGTTGTTACCTTGAATACTTCCC
AGTACCTCTGTCAGTTGGACCTTGAACCTGGGTTTTTTACACACATTCTATTAGATGAAGCTGCCCAGGC
CATGGAGTGTGAAACCATTATGCCTCTAGCATTAGCAACTCAAAACACTCGGATTGTCTTGGCTGGTGAT
CACATGCAGCTCAGTCCTTTTGTTTACAGCGAGTTTGCCAGGGAGAGAAACCTTCACGTTTCATTACTTG
ACCGACTCTATGAGCATTACCCTGCTGAGTTCCCATGTAGGATTCTCCTGTGTGAGAACTACCGCTCCCA
TGAAGCTATCATCAATTATACCTCTGAGCTTTTCTATGAGGGCAAACTGATGGCCAGTGGGAAGCAGCCA
GCACACAAAGATTTCTACCCACTAACTTTCTTTACAGCACGAGGAGAAGATGTACAAGAAAAAAATAGCA
CAGCTTTTTATAATAATGCAGAGGTGTTTGAAGTGGTGGAACGTGTAGAAGAGTTAAGAAGGAAGTGGCC
AGTAGCGTGGGGGAAGTTAGATGATGGCAGTATTGGTGTGGTGACTCCATATGCTGATCAAGTGTTTAGA
ATACGTGCTGAACTTCGAAAAAAGAGATTATCTGATGTTAATGTAGAAAGGGTGCTAAATGTTCAAGGAA
AGCAATTCAGAGTTTTGTTTCTTAGCACAGTACGTACAAGACATACTTGTAAACATAAACAGACACCAAT
TAAAAAGAAAGAGCAACTTCTGGAAGATTCCACAGAGGACTTAGATTATGGTTTTTTATCTAACTACAAG
CTTCTCAATACTGCCATCACAAGAGCACAATCCCTGGTTGCTGTGGTGGGTGATCCCATTGCTCTGTGCT
CTATTGGAAGATGCAGGAAATTTTGGGAACGGTTTATTGCCCTGTGTCATGAAAACAGTAGCCTACATGG
AATCACTTTTGAACAGATCAAAGCCCAGTTAGAGGCTTTAGAACTAAAGAAGACATATGTGTTGAATCCG
CTGGCACCTGAATTTATCCCCCGGGCTCTAAGACTGCAGCATTCAGGAAGTACCAACAAACAGCAGCAAT
CACCACCCAAGGGGAAAAGTCTTCATCATACCCAGAATGATCACTTCCAGAATGATGGAATTGTTCAGCC
CAATCCTTCTGTACTTATTGGCAATCCTATTAGAGCATATACTCCTCCACCCCCTCTTGGACCTCACCCA
AATTTGGGAAAATCTCCAAGCCCTGTTCAAAGAATAGATCCTCACACTGGGACAAGTATTCTTTATGTAC
CTGCTGTCTATGGAGGGAATGTAGTTATGTCGGTGCCTTTACCTGTACCATGGACAGGATACCAGGGTAG
GTTTGCAGTTGATCCTCGAATTATTACACATCAGGCAGCAATGGCCTATAACATGAACCTATTACAGACA
CATGGACGAGGATCTCCTATTCCTTATGGCCTTGGACATCACCCACCTGTCACCATAGGCCAGCCACAAA
ATCAGCATCAGGAGAAGGATCAACATGAGCAAAATCGAAATGGTAAAAGTGATACAAATAATTCCGGACC
TGAAATTAATAAGATTCGAACACCAGAGAAAAAGCCAACAGAACCAAAACAGGTTGATTTGGAATCAAAT
CCACAGAACAGAAGTCCTGAATCACGTCCTAGTGTTGTTTATCCCAGTACCAAATTTCCTCGCAAAGATA
ATCTCAACCCAAGACACATAAATCTTCCCCTTCCTGCTCCCCACGCACAGTATGCAATCCCTAATCGCCA
CTTTCATCCCCTTCCCCAGCTACCAAGACCACCCTTTCCAATTCCACAGCAGCACACCTTGTTAAATCAG
CAGCAGAATAATTTGCCTGAACAACCAAATCAGATACCACCTCAGCCAAATCAGGTAGTCCAGCAGCAAA
GTCAGTTGAATCAGCAGCCTCAGCAGCCACCTCCTCAGCTTTCTCCTGCATATCAGGCGGGACCCAACAA
TGCTTTTTTTAATAGTGCAGTTGCTCATCGGCCACAGTCTCCTCCTGCAGAAGCTGTAATTCCGGAGCAG
CAGCCCCCTCCCATGCTGCAAGAAGGCCACAGTCCTCTGAGAGCCATTGCACAACCCGGCCCCATTTAAT
CTAGATAACTGATCATAATCAGCCATACCACATTTGTAGAGGTTTTACTTGCTTTAAAAAACCTCCCACA
CCTCCCCCTGAACCTGAAACATAAAATGAATGCAATTGTTGTTGTTAACTTGTTTATTGCAGCTTATAAT
GGTTACAAATAAAGCAATAGCATCACAAATTTCACAAATAAAGCATTTTTTTCACTGCATTCTAGTTGTG
GTTTGTCCAAACTCATCAATGTATCTTAACGCGTAAATTGTAAGCGTTAATATTTTGTTAAAATTCGCGT
TAAATTTTTGTTAAATCAGCTCATTTTTTAACCAATAGGCCGAAATCGGCAAAATCCCTTATAAATCAAA
AGAATAGACCGAGATAGGGT
[37 nt withheld, positions 5971-6007]
AAAGAACGTGGACTCCAACGTCAAAGG
[49 nt withheld, positions 6035-6083]
T
[91 nt withheld, positions 6085-6175]
G
[124 nt withheld, positions 6177-6300]
CAGGTGGCACTTTTCGGGGAAATGTGCGCGGAACCCCTATTTGTTTATTTTTCTAAATACATTCAAATAT
GTATCCGCTCATGAGACAATAACCCTGATAAATGCTTCAATAATATTGAAAAAGGAAGAGTCCTGAGGCG
GAAAGAACCAGCTGTGGAATGTGTGTCAGTTAGGGTGTGGAAAGTCCCCAGGCTCCCCAGCAGGCAGAAG
TATGCAAAGCATGCATCTCAATTAGTCAGCAACCAGGTGTGGAAAGTCCCCAGGCTCCCCAGCAGGCAGA
AGTATGCAAAGCATGCATCTCAATTAGTCAGCAACCATAGTCCCGCCCCTAACTCCGCCCATCCCGCCCC
TAACTCCGCCCAGTTCCGCCCATTCTCCGCCCCATGGCTGACTAATTTTTTTTATTTATGCAGAGGCCGA
GGCCGCCTCGGCCTCTGAGCTATTCCAGAAGTAGTGAGGAGGCTTTTTTGGAGGCCTAGGCTTTTGCAAA
GATCGATCAAGAGACAGGATGAGGATCGTTTCGCATGATTGAACAAGATGGATTGCACGCAGGTTCTCCG
GCCGCTTGGGTGGAGAGGCTATTCGGCTATGACTGGGCACAACAGACAATCGGCTGCTCTGATGCCGCCG
TGTTCCGGCTGTCAGCGCAGGGGCGCCCGGTTCTTTTTGTCAAGACCGACCTGTCCGGTGCCCTGAATGA
ACTGCAAGACGAGGCAGCGCGGCTATCGTGGCTGGCCACGACGGGCGTTCCTTGCGCAGCTGTGCTCGAC
GTTGTCACTGAAGCGGGAAGGGACTGGCTGCTATTGGGCGAAGTGCCGGGGCAGGATCTCCTGTCATCTC
ACCTTGCTCCTGCCGAGAAAGTATCCATCATGGCTGATGCAATGCGGCGGCTGCATACGCTTGATCCGGC
TACCTGCCCATTCGACCACCAAGCGAAACATCGCATCGAGCGAGCACGTACTCGGATGGAAGCCGGTCTT
GTCGATCAGGATGATCTGGACGAAGAGCATCAGGGGCTCGCGCCAGCCGAACTGTTCGCCAGGCTCAAGG
CGAGCATGCCCGACGGCGAGGATCTCGTCGTGACCCATGGCGATGCCTGCTTGCCGAATATCATGGTGGA
AAATGGCCGCTTTTCTGGATTCATCGACTGTGGCCGGCTGGGTGTGGCGGACCGCTATCAGGACATAGCG
TTGGCTACCCGTGATATTGCTGAAGAGCTTGGCGGCGAATGGGCTGACCGCTTCCTCGTGCTTTACGGTA
TCGCCGCTCCCGATTCGCAGCGCATCGCCTTCTATCGCCTTCTTGACGAGTTCTTCTGAGCGGGACTCTG
GGGTTCGAAATGACCGACCAAGCGACGCCCAACCTGCCATCACGAGATTTCGATTCCACCGCCGCCTTCT
ATGAAAGGTTGGGCTTCGGAATCGTTTTCCGGGACGCCGGCTGGATGATCCTCCAGCGCGGGGATCTCAT
GCTGGAGTTCTTCGCCCACCCTAGGGGGAGGCTAACTGAAACACGGAAGGAGACAATACCGGAAGGAACC
CGCGCTATGACGGCAATAAAAAGACAGAATAAAACGCACGGTGTTGGGTCGTTTGTTCATAAACGCGGGG
TTCGGTCCCAGGGCTGGCACTCTGTCGATACCCCACCGAGACCCCATTGGGGCCAATACGCCCGCGTTTC
TTCCTTTTCCCCACCCCACCCCCCAAGTTCGGGTGAAGGCCCAGGGCTCGCAGCCAACGTCGGGGCGGCA
GGCCCTGCCATAGCCTCAGGTTACTCATATATACTTTAGATTGATTTAAAACTTCATTTTTAATTTAAAA
GGATCTAGGTGAAGATCCTTTTTGATAATCTCATGACCAAAATCCCTTAACGTGAGTTTTCGTTCCACTG
AGCGTCAGACCCCGTAGAAAAGATCAAAGGATCTTCTTGAGATCCTTTTTTTCTGCGCGTAATCTGCTGC
TTGCAAACAAAAAAACCACCGCTACCAGCGGTGGTTTGTTTGCCGGATCAAGAGCTACCAACTCTTTTTC
CGAAGGTAACTGGCTTCAGCAGAGCGCAGATACCAAATACTGTCCTTCTAGTGTAGCCGTAGTTAGGCCA
CCACTTCAAGAACTCTGTAGCACCGCCTACATACCTCGCTCTGCTAATCCTGTTACCAGTGGCTGCTGCC
AGTGGCGATAAGTCGTGTCTTACCGGGTTGGACTCAAGACGATAGTTACCGGATAAGGCGCAGCGGTCGG
GCTGAACGGGGGGTTCGTGCACACAGCCCAGCTTGGAGCGAACGACCTACACCGAACTGAGATACCTACA
GCGTGAGCTATGAGAAAGCGCCACGCTTCCCGAAGGGAGAAAGGCGGACAGGTATCCGGTAAGCGGCAGG
GTCGGAACAGGAGAGCGCACGAGGGAGCTTCCAGGGGGAAACGCCTGGTATCTTTATAGTCCTGTCGGGT
TTCGCCACCTCTGACTTGAGCGTCGATTTTTGTGATGCTCGTCAGGGGGGCGGAGCCTATGGAAAAACGC
CAGCAACGCGGCCTTTTTACGGTTCCTGGCCTTTTGCTGGCCTTTTGCTCACATGTTCTTTCCTGCGTTA
TCCCCTGATTCTGTGGATAACCGTATTACCGCCATGCAT
Features (pLannotate 1.2.2; 18 found; start..end, strand, type, name):
     61..364     +  enhancer       CMV enhancer: human cytomegalovirus immediate early enhancer
    365..568     +  promoter       CMV promoter: human cytomegalovirus (CMV) immediate early promoter
    564..597     +  LTR            5' LTR (truncated) (fragment): truncated 5' long terminal repeat (LTR) from HIV-1
    613..631     +  promoter       T7 promoter: promoter for bacteriophage T7 RNA polymerase
    668..1054    +  CDS            MS2: bacteriophage MS2 coat protein binds to a specific stem-loop structure in the viral RNA (Peabody, 1993)
   1097..1123    +  CDS            3xHA (fragment): three tandem HA epitope tags
   1129..1172    +  misc_feature   MCS (fragment): multiple cloning site
   1175..5596    +  CDS            HELZ (fragment): HELZ_HUMAN - Also known as DRHC, KIAA0054. Experimental evidence at protein level: Swiss-Prot protein existence level 1. May act as a helicase that plays a role in RNA metabolism in multiple tissues and organs within the developing embryo. From Homo sapiens (Human).
   5610..5694    +  CDS            large T antigen (fragment): large T antigen from SV40 (simian virus 40)
   5717..5838    +  polyA_signal   SV40 poly(A) signal: SV40 polyadenylation signal
   5872..6300    -  rep_origin     f1 ori (sequence partly withheld): f1 bacteriophage origin of replication; arrow indicates direction of (+) strand synthesis
   6327..6431    +  promoter       AmpR promoter: bla
   6433..6790    +  promoter       SV40 promoter: SV40 enhancer and early promoter
   6825..7619    +  CDS            NeoR/KanR: aminoglycoside phosphotransferase from Tn5; aph(3')-II (or nptII); confers resistance to neomycin, kanamycin, and G418 (Geneticin®)
   7640..7792    +  CDS            ble (fragment): BLE_KLEPN - Experimental evidence at protein level: Swiss-Prot protein existence level 1. Binding protein with a strong affinity to the bleomycin family of antibiotics. Binds to CL990; an antimitotic-antibiotic compound. From Klebsiella pneumoniae.
   7851..7898    +  polyA_signal   HSV TK poly(A) signal: herpes simplex virus thymidine kinase polyadenylation signal (Cole and Stacy, 1985)
   7989..8005    -  polyA_signal   bGH poly(A) signal (fragment): bovine growth hormone polyadenylation signal
   8227..8815    +  rep_origin     ori: high-copy-number ColE1/pMB1/pBR322/pUC origin of replication
