[The description below was written by a language model from this plasmid's Addgene catalogue record and pLannotate feature annotations shown in this document.]
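Description:
pT7-MS2-HA-HsHelz_1-1474_AH is an 8,929-nt mammalian expression plasmid encoding an N-terminal portion (residues 1–1474) of the human putative RNA helicase HELZ, fused at its N-terminus to the bacteriophage MS2 coat protein and an HA epitope. The backbone is recorded as unknown. The annotated layout shows a CMV enhancer/promoter expression unit terminated by an SV40 polyadenylation signal, an f1 origin, and a high-copy ColE1/pUC-type origin for propagation in E. coli. Selection relies on a single Tn5 NeoR/KanR gene placed behind tandem bacterial (bla) and SV40 early promoters and followed by an HSV TK poly(A) signal. This arrangement gives kanamycin resistance in bacteria and could support G418 selection in mammalian cells. A T7 promoter lies between the CMV promoter and the coding region, which would in principle allow in vitro transcription of the fusion. Several short annotated fragments (HIV-1 LTR, SV40 large T antigen, ble, bGH poly(A)) are probably incidental sequence matches or backbone remnants rather than functional parts.

The payload reads MS2 coat protein, an HA tag (annotated as a fragment of a 3xHA element), residual multiple cloning site sequence, and then the HELZ fragment. The MS2 coat protein binds a specific RNA stem-loop, so fusions of this kind are typically used in tethering assays: the protein is recruited to a reporter mRNA carrying MS2 binding sites, and its effect on that transcript's stability or translation is measured. The HA tag allows detection or immunoprecipitation. This use fits the associated study, which reports that HELZ interacts directly with the CCR4-NOT deadenylase complex and causes decay of bound mRNAs, with this construct presumably serving to map activity to part of the protein. The depositor notes that the supplied sequence may be theoretical or based on Sanger reads.
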