Addgene plasmid #148880: pT7-MS2-HA-HsHelz_1-1474_AH
Purpose: Mammalian Expression of HsHelz_1-1474
Depositing lab: Elisa Izaurralde. Depositing organization: Max Planck Institute for Developmental Biology. Publication: HELZ directly interacts with CCR4-NOT and causes decay of bound mRNAs. Hanet A, Rasch F, Weber R, Ruscica V, Fauser M, Raisch T, Kuzuoglu-Ozturk D, Chang CT, Bhandari D, Igreja C, Wohlbold L. Life Sci Alliance. 2019 Sep 30;2(5). pii: 2/5/e201900405. doi: 10.26508/lsa.201900405. Print 2019 Oct. PubMed 31570513.
Backbone
  Vector backbone: Unknown
  Vector type: Mammalian Expression
Growth in bacteria
  Bacterial resistance: Kanamycin, 50 μg/mL
  Growth temperature: 37°C
  Growth strain: DH5alpha
  Copy number: High Copy
Gene/Insert
  Gene/Insert name: HsHelz_1-1474
  Species: H. sapiens (human)
  Entrez Gene: HELZ (a.k.a. DHRC, DRHC, HUMORF5)
  Cloning method: Unknown
Terms and licenses: Academic/Nonprofit Terms; Industry Terms: Not Available to Industry
Depositor comments: sequence according to the sequence of NCBI:NM_014877.3 or Uniprot.:P42694 Plasmids from this collection were made available to the research community and donated after the lab closed. Please note that the sequence provided by the depositing laboratory may be theoretical/predicted or based on Sanger sequencing results. There may be discrepancies between sequencing results obtained by Addgene and the depositor sequence. If an Addgene verified sequence is not available, please contact before placing your order to request that our lab fully sequence the plasmid.
How to cite: pT7-MS2-HA-HsHelz_1-1474_AH was a gift from Elisa Izaurralde (Addgene plasmid # 148880 ; http://n2t.net/addgene:148880 ; RRID:Addgene_148880)
